Addgene plasmid #98749: pSP6-EBNA(2A+DBD)
Purpose: In vitro transcription of modified EBNA1 mRNA
Depositing lab: Sara Howden & Jim Vadolas. Depositing organization: Murdoch Children's Research Institute. Publication: Chromatin-binding regions of EBNA1 protein facilitate the enhanced transfection of Epstein-Barr virus-based vectors. Howden SE, Wardan H, Voullaire L, McLenachan S, Williamson R, Ioannou P, Vadolas J. Hum Gene Ther. 2006 Aug;17(8):833-44. 10.1089/hum.2006.17.833 PubMed 16942443.
Backbone
  Vector backbone: pSP64Poly(A)
  Backbone manufacturer: Promega
  Vector type: in vitro transcription
Growth in bacteria
  Bacterial resistance: Ampicillin, 100 μg/mL
  Growth temperature: 37°C
  Growth strain: DH5alpha
  Copy number: High Copy
Gene/Insert
  Gene/Insert name: Modified EBNA1
  Species: Epstein-Barr
  Insert size (bp): 1248
  Promoter: SP6
  Cloning method: Restriction Enzyme; 5′ cloning site unknown (unknown if destroyed); 3′ cloning site unknown (unknown if destroyed)
Terms and licenses: Academic/Nonprofit Terms; Industry Terms: Not Available to Industry
How to cite: pSP6-EBNA(2A+DBD) was a gift from Sara Howden & Jim Vadolas (Addgene plasmid # 98749 ; http://n2t.net/addgene:98749 ; RRID:Addgene_98749)
