[The description below was written by a language model from this plasmid's Addgene catalogue record and pLannotate feature annotations shown in this document.]
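Description:
pSP6-EBNA(2A+DBD) is an in vitro transcription plasmid built on the pSP64Poly(A) backbone and intended for producing mRNA encoding a modified form of the Epstein-Barr virus nuclear antigen EBNA1. It is maintained in E. coli as a high-copy plasmid through a ColE1/pUC-type origin and selected with ampicillin via the β-lactamase gene and its native promoter. The sequenced record is about 4.4 kb. It also carries non-functional backbone remnants typical of pBR322/pUC-derived vectors, including fragments of rop, bom, the tetracycline resistance gene and lacI, plus a lac promoter/operator/CAP site region lying downstream of the insert in the opposite orientation.

The payload is an insert of roughly 1.25 kb placed immediately downstream of a bacteriophage SP6 promoter, which spans the numbering origin of the circular sequence, and flanked by fragments of a pUC-type multiple cloning site. The annotation detects the coding region as three separate forward-strand EBNA1 fragments rather than one continuous match. This fits an engineered, truncated protein assembled from selected EBNA1 segments. The name suggests a "2A" region combined with the DNA-binding domain, and the associated publication concerns chromatin-binding regions of EBNA1, but the record does not define exactly which residues are retained, and the cloning sites are not recorded. The pSP64Poly(A) backbone is designed to add a template-encoded poly(A) tail to run-off transcripts, although no poly(A) tract is annotated in the feature table.

SP6 RNA polymerase transcription from this plasmid yields modified EBNA1 mRNA. According to the associated work, this serves studies of how EBNA1 regions enhance transfection of Epstein-Barr virus-based (oriP-type) episomal vectors.
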