Features (pLannotate 1.2.2; 16 found; start..end, strand, type, name):
     41..62      -  misc_feature   MCS (fragment): pUC18/19 multiple cloning site
     87..362     +  CDS            EBNA1 (fragment): Epstein-Barr nuclear antigen 1, also known as EBNA-1 crucial for latent viral infection, and for episomal amplification of vectors containing the oriP origin (Okita et al., 2013)
    371..563     +  CDS            EBNA1 (fragment): Epstein-Barr nuclear antigen 1, also known as EBNA-1 crucial for latent viral infection, and for episomal amplification of vectors containing the oriP origin (Okita et al., 2013)
    579..1343    +  CDS            EBNA1 (fragment): Epstein-Barr nuclear antigen 1, also known as EBNA-1 crucial for latent viral infection, and for episomal amplification of vectors containing the oriP origin (Okita et al., 2013)
   1434..1451    -  misc_feature   MCS (fragment): pUC18/19 multiple cloning site
   1530..1546    -  protein_bind   lac operator: The lac repressor binds to the lac operator to inhibit transcription in E. coli. This inhibition can be relieved by adding lactose or isopropyl-β-D-thiogalactopyranoside (IPTG). lac repressor encoded by lacI
   1554..1584    -  promoter       lac promoter: promoter for the E. coli lac operon
   1599..1620    -  protein_bind   CAP binding site: CAP binding activates transcription in the presence of cAMP. E. coli catabolite activator protein
   1633..1725    -  CDS            lacI (fragment): lac repressor; lacI; The lac repressor binds to the lac operator to inhibit transcription in E. coli. This inhibition can be relieved by adding lactose or isopropyl-β-D-thiogalactopyranoside (IPTG).
   1908..2496    -  rep_origin     ori: high-copy-number ColE1/pMB1/pBR322/pUC origin of replication
   2667..3527    -  CDS            AmpR: β-lactamase; bla; confers resistance to ampicillin, carbenicillin, and related antibiotics
   3528..3632    -  promoter       AmpR promoter: bla
   3727..3762    +  CDS            rop (fragment): Rop protein, which maintains plasmids at low copy number; rop
   3864..3912    +  misc_feature   bom (fragment): basis of mobility region from pBR322
   3913..4192    -  CDS            TcR (fragment): tetracycline efflux protein; tet; confers resistance to tetracycline
   4420..2       +  promoter       SP6 promoter (across the origin): promoter for bacteriophage SP6 RNA polymerase
>Addgene plasmid #98749 | pSP6-EBNA(2A+DBD) | addgene full sequence | sequence record 189192 | Addgene NGS Result
GAATACAAGCTTGGTCGACGAGCTCACTAGTCGGCGGCCGCTCTAGAGGATCCCCGGGTACCCGGGGATC
TCTTTTAGTGTGAATCATGTCTGACGAGGGGCCAGGTACAGGACCTGGAAATGGCCTAGGAGAGAAGGGA
GACACATCTGGACCAGAAGGCTCCGGCGGCAGTGGACCTCAAAGAAGAGGGGGTGATAACCATGGACGAG
GACGGGGAAGAGGACGAGGACGAGGAGGCGGAAGACCAGGAGCCCCGGGCGGCTCAGGATCAGGGCCAAG
ACATAGAGATGGTGTCCGGAGACCCCAAAAACGTCCAAGTTGCATTGGCTGCAAAGGGACCCACGGTGGA
ACAGGAGCAGGAAGATCTTCCAGTGGACCTCAAAGAAGAGGGGGTGATAACCATGGACGAGGACGGGGAA
GAGGACGAGGACGAGGAGGCGGAAGACCAGGAGCCCCGGGCGGCTCAGGATCAGGGCCAAGACATAGAGA
TGGTGTCCGGAGACCCCAAAAACGTCCAAGTTGCATTGGCTGCAAAGGGACCCACGGTGGAACAGGAGCA
GGAAGATCTTCTGGATCTTCATCATCATCCGGGTCTCCACCGCGCAGGCCCCCTCCAGGTAGAAGGCCAT
TTTTCCACCCTGTAGGGGAAGCCGATTATTTTGAATACCACCAAGAAGGTGGCCCAGATGGTGAGCCTGA
CGTGCCCCCGGGAGCGATAGAGCAGGGCCCCGCAGATGACCCAGGAGAAGGCCCAAGCACTGGACCCCGG
GGTCAGGGTGATGGAGGCAGGCGCAAAAAAGGAGGGTGGTTTGGAAAGCATCGTGGTCAAGGAGGTTCCA
ACCCGAAATTTGAGAACATTGCAGAAGGTTTAAGAGCTCTCCTGGCTAGGAGTCACGTAGAAAGGACTAC
CGACGAAGGAACTTGGGTCGCCGGTGTGTTCGTATATGGAGGTAGTAAGACCTCCCTTTACAACCTAAGG
CGAGGAACTGCCCTTGCTATTCCACAATGTCGTCTTACACCATTGAGTCGTCTCCCCTTTGGAATGGCCC
CTGGACCCGGCCCACAACCTGGCCCGCTAAGGGAGTCCATTGTCTGTTATTTCATGGTCTTTTTACAAAC
TCATATATTTGCTGAGGTTTTGAAGGATGCGATTAAGGACCTTGTTATGACAAAGCCCGCTCCTACCTGC
AATATCAGGGTGACTGTGTGCAGCTTTGACGATGGAGTAGATTTGCCTCCCTGGTTTCCACCTATGGTGG
AAGGGGCTGCCGCGGAGGGTGATGACGGAGATGACGGAGATGAAGGAGGTGATGGAGATGAGGGTGAGGA
AGGGCAGGAGTGATGTAACTTGTTAGGAGACGCCCTCAATCGTATTAAAAGCCGTGTATTCCCCCGCACT
AAAGAATAAATCCCCAGTAGACCTGCAGGCATGCTCTAGAGGATCCCCGGGCGAGCTCCCAAAAAAAAAA
AAAAAAAAAAAAAAAAAAACCGAATTCGTAATCATGTCATAGCTGTTTCCTGTGTGAAATTGTTATCCGC
TCACAATTCCACACAACATACGAGCCGGAAGCATAAAGTGTAAAGCCTGGGGTGCCTAATGAGTGAGCTA
ACTCACATTAATTGCGTTGCGCTCACTGCCCGCTTTCCAGTCGGGAAACCTGTCGTGCCAGCTGCATTAA
TGAATCGGCCAACGCGCGGGGAGAGGCGGTTTGCGTATTGGGCGCTCTTCCGCTTCCTCGCTCACTGACT
CGCTGCGCTCGGTCGTTCGGCTGCGGCGAGCGGTATCAGCTCACTCAAAGGCGGTAATACGGTTATCCAC
AGAATCAGGGGATAACGCAGGAAAGAACATGTGAGCAAAAGGCCAGCAAAAGGCCAGGAACCGTAAAAAG
GCCGCGTTGCTGGCGTTTTTCCATAGGCTCCGCCCCCCTGACGAGCATCACAAAAATCGACGCTCAAGTC
AGAGGTGGCGAAACCCGACAGGACTATAAAGATACCAGGCGTTTCCCCCTGGAAGCTCCCTCGTGCGCTC
TCCTGTTCCGACCCTGCCGCTTACCGGATACCTGTCCGCCTTTCTCCCTTCGGGAAGCGTGGCGCTTTCT
CATAGCTCACGCTGTAGGTATCTCAGTTCGGTGTAGGTCGTTCGCTCCAAGCTGGGCTGTGTGCACGAAC
CCCCCGTTCAGCCCGACCGCTGCGCCTTATCCGGTAACTATCGTCTTGAGTCCAACCCGGTAAGACACGA
CTTATCGCCACTGGCAGCAGCCACTGGTAACAGGATTAGCAGAGCGAGGTATGTAGGCGGTGCTACAGAG
TTCTTGAAGTGGTGGCCTAACTACGGCTACACTAGAAGAACAGTATTTGGTATCTGCGCTCTGCTGAAGC
CAGTTACCTTCGGAAAAAGAGTTGGTAGCTCTTGATCCGGCAAACAAACCACCGCTGGTAGCGGTGGTTT
TTTTGTTTGCAAGCAGCAGATTACGCGCAGAAAAAAAGGATCTCAAGAAGATCCTTTGATCTTTTCTACG
GGGTCTGACGCTCAGTGGAACGAAAACTCACGTTAAGGGATTTTGGTCATGAGATTATCAAAAAGGATCT
TCACCTAGATCCTTTTAAATTAAAAATGAAGTTTTAAATCAATCTAAAGTATATATGAGTAAACTTGGTC
TGACAGTTACCAATGCTTAATCAGTGAGGCACCTATCTCAGCGATCTGTCTATTTCGTTCATCCATAGTT
GCCTGACTCCCCGTCGTGTAGATAACTACGATACGGGAGGGCTTACCATCTGGCCCCAGTGCTGCAATGA
TACCGCGAGACCCACGCTCACCGGCTCCAGATTTATCAGCAATAAACCAGCCAGCCGGAAGGGCCGAGCG
CAGAAGTGGTCCTGCAACTTTATCCGCCTCCATCCAGTCTATTAATTGTTGCCGGGAAGCTAGAGTAAGT
AGTTCGCCAGTTAATAGTTTGCGCAACGTTGTTGCCATTGCTACAGGCATCGTGGTGTCACGCTCGTCGT
TTGGTATGGCTTCATTCAGCTCCGGTTCCCAACGATCAAGGCGAGTTACATGATCCCCCATGTTGTGCAA
AAAAGCGGTTAGCTCCTTCGGTCCTCCGATCGTTGTCAGAAGTAAGTTGGCCGCAGTGTTATCACTCATG
GTTATGGCAGCACTGCATAATTCTCTTACTGTCATGCCATCCGTAAGATGCTTTTCTGTGACTGGTGAGT
ACTCAACCAAGTCATTCTGAGAATAGTGTATGCGGCGACCGAGTTGCTCTTGCCCGGCGTCAATACGGGA
TAATACCGCGCCACATAGCAGAACTTTAAAAGTGCTCATCATTGGAAAACGTTCTTCGGGGCGAAAACTC
TCAAGGATCTTACCGCTGTTGAGATCCAGTTCGATGTAACCCACTCGTGCACCCAACTGATCTTCAGCAT
CTTTTACTTTCACCAGCGTTTCTGGGTGAGCAAAAACAGGAAGGCAAAATGCCGCAAAAAAGGGAATAAG
GGCGACACGGAAATGTTGAATACTCATACTCTTCCTTTTTCAATATTATTGAAGCATTTATCAGGGTTAT
TGTCTCATGAGCGGATACATATTTGAATGTATTTAGAAAAATAAACAAATAGGGGTTCCGCGCACATTTC
CCCGAAAAGTGCCACCTGACGTCTAAGAAACCATTATTATCATGACATTAACCTATAAAAATAGGCGTAT
CACGAGGCCCTTTCGTCTCGCGCGTTTCGGTGATGACGGTGAAAACCTCTGACACATGCAGCTCCCGGAG
ACGGTCACAGCTTGTCTGTAAGCGGATGCCGGGAGCAGACAAGCCCGTCAGGGCGCGTCAGCGGGTGTTG
GCGGGTGTCGGGGCTGGCTTAACTATGCGGCATCAGAGCAGATTGTACTGAGAGTGCACCATTCGACGCT
CTCCCTTATGCGACTCCTGCATTAGGAAGCAGCCCAGTAGTAGGTTGAGGCCGTTGAGCACCGCCGCCGC
AAGGAATGGTGCATGCAAGGAGATGGCGCCCAACAGTCCCCCGGCCACGGGGCCTGCCACCATACCCACG
CCGAAACAAGCGCTCATGAGCCCGAAGTGGCGAGCCCGATCTTCCCCATCGGTGATGTCGGCGATATAGG
CGCCAGCAACCGCACCTGTGGCGCCGGTGATGCCGGCCACGATGCGTCCGGCGTAGAGGATCTGGCTAGC
GATGACCCTGCTGATTGGTTCGCTGACCATTTCCGGGTGCGGGACGGCGTTACCAGAAACTCAGAAGGTT
CGTCCAACCAAACCGACTCTGACGGCAGTTTACGAGAGAGATGATAGGGTCTGCTTCAGTAAGCCAGATG
CTACACAATTAGGCTTGTACATATTGTCGTTAGAACGCGGCTACAATTAATACATAACCTTATGTATCAT
ACACATACGATTTAGGTGACACTATA
